>Addgene plasmid #246353 | pMXs-GIB-Cre-C-WPRE_pKG3944 | addgene full sequence | sequence record 491527 | Addgene NGS Result
TCGGCGACACAGTGTGGGTCCGCCGACACCAGACTAAGAACCTAGAACCTCGCTGGAAAGGACCTTACAC
AGTCCTGCTGACCACCCCCACCGCCCTCAAAGTAGACGGCATCGCAGCTTGGATACACGCCGCCCACGTG
AAGGCTGCCGACCCCGGGGGTGGACCATCCTCTAGACTGCCGGATCTAGCTAGTTAATCGACGGTATCGA
TAAGCTATCAAACAAGTTTGTACAAAAAAGCAGGCTCCACCATGGGAACCAATTCAGTCGACTGGATCCG
GTACTACTAGGCTGTCTCGTCTCGTCTCGCACGCGTGCCGCCACCATGAAGCGGGACCACCACCATCACC
ATCATCAGGACAAGAAAACCATGATGATGAACGAAGAGGACGACGGCAACGGCATGGACGAGCTGCTGGC
TGTGCTGGGCTACAAAGTGCGGAGCAGCGAGATGGCCGACGTGGCCCAGAAACTGGAACAGCTGGAAGTG
ATGATGAGCAACGTGCAGGAAGATGACCTGTCCCAGCTGGCCACCGAGACAGTGCACTACAACCCCGCCG
AGCTGTACACCTGGCTGGACTCCATGCTGACCGACCTGAACTCCGGAGGGTCTGGCTCCGGATCAAGTGG
TGGCAGCGGTACCGTGGCTGATGACCCCAACAACTACCTGTTCTGCCGGGTCAGAAAGAATGGTGTGGCT
GCCCCTTCTGCCACCTCCCAACTGTCCACCCGGGCCCTGGAAGGGATCTTTGAGGCCACCCACCGCCTGA
TCTATGGTGCCAAGGATGACTCTGGGCAGAGATACCTGGCCTGGTCTGGCCACTCTGCCAGAGTGGGTGC
TGCCAGGGACATGGCCAGGGCTGGTGTGTCCATCCCTGAAATCATGCAGGCTGGTGGCTGGACCAATGTG
AACATTGTGATGAACTACATCAGAAACCTGGACTCTGAGACTGGGGCCATGGTGAGGCTGCTCGAGGATG
GGGACCCCAAGAAAAAGCGGAAGGTGCGCTGATATCTAGACCCAGCTTTCTTGTACAAAGTGGTTCGATA
GCTTATCGATAATCAACCTCTGGATTACAAAATTTGTGAAAGATTGACTGGTATTCTTAACTATGTTGCT
CCTTTTACGCTATGTGGATACGCTGCTTTAATGCCTTTGTATCATGCTATTGCTTCCCGTATGGCTTTCA
TTTTCTCCTCCTTGTATAAATCCTGGTTGCTGTCTCTTTATGAGGAGTTGTGGCCCGTTGTCAGGCAACG
TGGCGTGGTGTGCACTGTGTTTGCTGACGCAACCCCCACTGGTTGGGGCATTGCCACCACCTGTCAGCTC
CTTTCCGGGACTTTCGCTTTCCCCCTCCCTATTGCCACGGCGGAACTCATCGCCGCCTGCCTTGCCCGCT
GCTGGACAGGGGCTCGGCTGTTGGGCACTGACAATTCCGTGGTGTTGTCGGGGAAATCATCGTCCTTTCC
TTGGCTGCTCGCCTGTGTTGCCACCTGGATTCTGCGCGGGACGTCCTTCTGCTACGTCCCTTCGGCCCTC
AATCCAGCGGACCTTCCTTCCCGCGGCCTGCTGCCGGCTCTGCGGCCTCTTCCGCGTCTTCGCCTTCGCC
CTCAGACGAGTCGGATCTCCCTTTGGGCCGCCTCCCCGCATCGATACCGTCGACGATAAAATAAAAGATT
TTATTTAGTCTCCAGAAAAAGGGGGGAATGAAAGACCCCACCTGTAGGTTTGGCAAGCTAGCTTAAGTAA
CGCCATTTTGCAAGGCATGGAAAAATACATAACTGAGAATAGAGAAGTTCAGATCAAGGTCAGGAACAGA
TGGAACAGCTGAATATGGGCCAAACAGGATATCTGTGGTAAGCAGTTCCTGCCCCGGCTCAGGGCCAAGA
ACAGATGGAACAGCTGAATATGGGCCAAACAGGATATCTGTGGTAAGCAGTTCCTGCCCCGGCTCAGGGC
CAAGAACAGATGGTCCCCAGATGCGGTCCAGCCCTCAGCAGTTTCTAGAGAACCATCAGATGTTTCCAGG
GTGCCCCAAGGACCTGAAATGACCCTGTGCCTTATTTGAACTAACCAATCAGTTCGCTTCTCGCTTCTGT
TCGCGCGCTTCTGCTCCCCGAGCTCAATAAAAGAGCCCACAACCCCTCACTCGGGGCGCCAGTCCTCCGA
TTGACTGAGTCGCCCGGGTACCCGTGTATCCAATAAACCCTCTTGCAGTTGCATCCGACTTGTGGTCTCG
CTGTTCCTTGGGAGGGTCTCCTCTGAGTGATTGACTACCCGTCAGCGGGGGTCTTTCACATGCAGCATGT
ATCAAAATTAATTTGGTTTTTTTTCTTAAGTATTTACATTAAATGGCCATAGTTGCATTAATGAATCGGC
CAACGCGCGGGGAGAGGCGGTTTGCGTATTGGGCGCTCTTCCGCTTCCTCGCTCACTGACTCGCTGCGCT
CGGTCGTTCGGCTGCGGCGAGCGGTATCAGCTCACTCAAAGGCGGTAATACGGTTATCCACAGAATCAGG
GGATAACGCAGGAAAGAACATGTGAGCAAAAGGCCAGCAAAAGGCCAGGAACCGTAAAAAGGCCGCGTTG
CTGGCGTTTTTCCATAGGCTCCGCCCCCCTGACGAGCATCACAAAAATCGACGCTCAAGTCAGAGGTGGC
GAAACCCGACAGGACTATAAAGATACCAGGCGTTTCCCCCTGGAAGCTCCCTCGTGCGCTCTCCTGTTCC
GACCCTGCCGCTTACCGGATACCTGTCCGCCTTTCTCCCTTCGGGAAGCGTGGCGCTTTCTCATAGCTCA
CGCTGTAGGTATCTCAGTTCGGTGTAGGTCGTTCGCTCCAAGCTGGGCTGTGTGCACGAACCCCCCGTTC
AGCCCGACCGCTGCGCCTTATCCGGTAACTATCGTCTTGAGTCCAACCCGGTAAGACACGACTTATCGCC
ACTGGCAGCAGCCACTGGTAACAGGATTAGCAGAGCGAGGTATGTAGGCGGTGCTACAGAGTTCTTGAAG
TGGTGGCCTAACTACGGCTACACTAGAAGAACAGTATTTGGTATCTGCGCTCTGCTGAAGCCAGTTACCT
TCGGAAAAAGAGTTGGTAGCTCTTGATCCGGCAAACAAACCACCGCTGGTAGCGGTGGTTTTTTTGTTTG
CAAGCAGCAGATTACGCGCAGAAAAAAAGGATCTCAAGAAGATCCTTTGATCTTTTCTACGGGGTCTGAC
GCTCAGTGGAACGAAAACTCACGTTAAGGGATTTTGGTCATGAGATTATCAAAAAGGATCTTCACCTAGA
TCCTTTTGCGGCCGGCCGCAAATCAATCTAAAGTATATATGAGTAAACTTGGTCTGACAGTTACCAATGC
TTAATCAGTGAGGCACCTATCTCAGCGATCTGTCTATTTCGTTCATCCATAGTTGCCTGACTCCCCGTCG
TGTAGATAACTACGATACGGGAGGGCTTACCATCTGGCCCCAGTGCTGCAATGATACCGCGAGACCCACG
CTCACCGGCTCCAGATTTATCAGCAATAAACCAGCCAGCCGGAAGGGCCGAGCGCAGAAGTGGTCCTGCA
ACTTTATCCGCCTCCATCCAGTCTATTAATTGTTGCCGGGAAGCTAGAGTAAGTAGTTCGCCAGTTAATA
GTTTGCGCAACGTTGTTGCCATTGCTACAGGCATCGTGGTGTCACGCTCGTCGTTTGGTATGGCTTCATT
CAGCTCCGGTTCCCAACGATCAAGGCGAGTTACATGATCCCCCATGTTGTGCAAAAAAGCGGTTAGCTCC
TTCGGTCCTCCGATCGTTGTCAGAAGTAAGTTGGCCGCAGTGTTATCACTCATGGTTATGGCAGCACTGC
ATAATTCTCTTACTGTCATGCCATCCGTAAGATGCTTTTCTGTGACTGGTGAGTACTCAACCAAGTCATT
CTGAGAATAGTGTATGCGGCGACCGAGTTGCTCTTGCCCGGCGTCAATACGGGATAATACCGCGCCACAT
AGCAGAACTTTAAAAGTGCTCATCATTGGAAAACGTTCTTCGGGGCGAAAACTCTCAAGGATCTTACCGC
TGTTGAGATCCAGTTCGATGTAACCCACTCGTGCACCCAACTGATCTTCAGCATCTTTTACTTTCACCAG
CGTTTCTGGGTGAGCAAAAACAGGAAGGCAAAATGCCGCAAAAAAGGGAATAAGGGCGACACGGAAATGT
TGAATACTCATACTCTTCCTTTTTCAATATTATTGAAGCATTTATCAGGGTTATTGTCTCATGAGCGGAT
ACATATTTGAATGTATTTAGAAAAATAAACAAATAGGGGTTCCGCGCACATTTCCCCGAAAAGTGCCACC
TGCATAATGAAAGACCCCACCTGTAGGTTTGGCAAGCTAGCTTAAGTAACGCCATTTTGCAAGGCATGGA
AAAATACATAACTGAGAATAGAAAAGTTCAGATCAAGGTCAGGAACAGATGGAACAGCTGAATATGGGCC
AAACAGGATATCTGTGGTAAGCAGTTCCTGCCCCGGCTCAGGGCCAAGAACAGATGGAACAGCTGAATAT
GGGCCAAACAGGATATCTGTGGTAAGCAGTTCCTGCCCCGGCTCAGGGCCAAGAACAGATGGTCCCCAGA
TGCGGTCCAGCCCTCAGCAGTTTCTAGAGAACCATCAGATGTTTCCAGGGTGCCCCAAGGACCTGAAATG
ACCCTGTGCCTTATTTGAACTAACCAATCAGTTCGCTTCTCGCTTCTGTTCGCGCGCTTCTGCTCCCCGA
GCTCAATAAAAGAGCCCACAACCCCTCACTCGGCGCGCCAGTCCTCCGATTGACTGAGTCGCCCGGGTAC
CCGTGTATCCAATAAACCCTCTTGCAGTTGCATCCGACTTGTGGTCTCGCTGTTCCTTGGGAGGGTCTCC
TCTGAGTGATTGACTACCCGTCAGCGGGGGTCTTTCATTTGGGGGCTCGTCCGGGATCGGGAGACCCCTG
CCCAGGGACCACCGACCCACCACCGGGAGGTAAGCTGGCCAGCAACTTATCTGTGTCTGTCCGATTGTCT
AGTGTCTATGACTGATTTTATGCGCCTGCGTCGGTACTAGTTAGCTAACTAGCTCTGTATCTGGCGGACC
CGTGGTGGAACTGACGAGTTCGGAACACCCGGCCGCAACCCTGGGAGACGTCCCAGGGACTTCGGGGGCC
GTTTTTGTGGCCCGACCTGAGTCCAAAAATCCCGATCGTTTTGGACTCTTTGGTGCACCCCCCTAATAGG
AGGGATATGTGGTTCTGGTAGGAGACGAGAACCTAAAACAGTTCCCGCCTCCGTCTGAATTTTTGCTTTC
GGTTTGGGACCGAAGCCGCGCCGCGCGTCTTGTCTGCTGCAGCATCGTTCTGTGTTGTCTCTGTCTGACT
GTGTTTCTGTATTTGTCTGAAAATTAGGGCCAGACTGTTACCACTCCCTTAAGTTTGACCTTAGGTCACT
GGAAAGATGTCGAGCGGATCGCTCACAACCAGTCGGTAGATGTCAAGAAGAGACGTTGGGTTACCTTCTG
CTCTGCAGAATGGCCAACCTTTAACGTCGGATGGCCGCGAGACGGCACCTTTAACCGAGACCTCATCACC
CAGGTTAAGATCAAGGTCTTTTCACCTGGCCCGCATGGACACCCAGACCAGGTCCCCTACATCGTGACCT
GGGAAGCCTTGGCTTTTGACCCCCCTCCCTGGGTCAAGCCCTTTGTACACCCTAAGCCTCCGCCTCCTCT
TCCTCCATCCGCCCCGTCTCTCCCCCTTGAACCTCCTCGTTCGACCCCGCCTCGATCCTCCCTTTATCCA
GCCCTCACTCCTTCTCTAGGCGCCCCCATATGGCCATATGAGATCTTATATGGGGCACCCCCGCCCCTTG
TAAACTTCCCTGACCCTGACATGACAAGAGTTACTAACAGCCCCTCTCTCCAAGCTCACTTACAGGCTCT
CTACTTAGTCCAGCACGAAGTCTGGAGACCTCTGGCGGCAGCCTACCAAGAACAACTGGACCGACCGGTG
GTACCTCACCCTTACCGAG
Features (pLannotate 1.2.2; 17 found; start..end, strand, type, name):
    198..216     -  misc_feature   MCS (fragment): pBluescript multiple cloning site
    222..246     +  protein_bind   attB1: mutant version of attB; recombination site for the Gateway® BP reaction BP Clonase™
    326..601     +  CDS            GAI (fragment): GAI_ARATH - Also known as RGA2 From Arabidopsis thaliana (Mouse-ear cress).
    644..985     +  CDS            cre (fragment): RECR_BPP1 - Experimental evidence at protein level: Swiss-Prot protein existence level 1. Catalyzes site-specific recombination between two 34-base- pair LOXP sites. Its role is to maintain the phage genome as a monomeric unit-copy plasmid in the lysogenic state. From Escherichia phage P1 (Bacteriophage P1).
   1020..1044    -  protein_bind   attB2: mutant version of attB; recombination site for the Gateway® BP reaction BP Clonase™
   1061..1649    +  misc_feature   WPRE: woodchuck hepatitis virus posttranscriptional regulatory element
   1707..1828    +  LTR            3' LTR (ΔU3) (fragment): self-inactivating 3' long terminal repeat (LTR) from Moloney murine leukemia virus
   1829..2298    +  LTR            LTR: long terminal repeat from Moloney murine leukemia virus
   2364..2416    -  CDS            lacI (fragment): lac repressor; lacI; The lac repressor binds to the lac operator to inhibit transcription in E. coli. This inhibition can be relieved by adding lactose or isopropyl-β-D-thiogalactopyranoside (IPTG).
   2599..3187    -  rep_origin     ori: high-copy-number ColE1/pMB1/pBR322/pUC origin of replication
   3351..4211    -  CDS            AmpR: β-lactamase; bla; confers resistance to ampicillin, carbenicillin, and related antibiotics
   4212..4316    -  promoter       AmpR promoter: bla
   4346..4939    +  LTR            LTR: long terminal repeat from Moloney murine leukemia virus
   5002..5201    +  misc_feature   MMLV Ψ: packaging signal of Moloney murine leukemia virus (MMLV)
   5253..5341    +  misc_feature   MESV Ψ (fragment): packaging signal of murine embryonic stem cell virus
   5418..5834    +  CDS            gag (truncated): truncated Moloney murine leukemia virus (MMLV) gag gene lacking the start codon
   5844..179     +  misc_feature   pol region (across the origin): Moloney murine leukemia virus (MMLV) pol region containing the splice acceptor site
