[The description below was written by a language model from this plasmid's Addgene catalogue record and pLannotate feature annotations shown in this document.]
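Description:
pMXs-GIB-Cre-C-WPRE_pKG3944 is a Moloney murine leukemia virus-based gammaretroviral expression vector built on the Gateway-adapted pMXs-gw backbone, intended for delivering one half of a gibberellin-inducible split Cre recombinase into mammalian cells. In bacteria it is maintained through a high-copy ColE1/pUC-type origin and selected with ampicillin via the β-lactamase gene and its native promoter. The repeated LTR sequences make such plasmids prone to recombination, which fits with the recombination-limiting strain listed for propagation.

The retroviral unit begins with a 5' MMLV LTR, followed by the Ψ packaging signal, a truncated gag segment lacking its start codon, and a pol region containing the splice acceptor. Together these elements support packaging of the genomic RNA when viral proteins are supplied in trans. No separate internal promoter is annotated, so expression is presumably driven by the 5' LTR, as is usual for pMXs vectors. The synthetic insert, GAI-L1-iCre-230C-NLS, sits between attB1 and attB2 sites left by Gateway recombination. It fuses a fragment of the Arabidopsis GAI protein through a linker to a C-terminal fragment of codon-improved Cre, with a nuclear localisation signal. A WPRE downstream of the insert enhances transcript stability and expression, and a 3' LTR closes the provirus. The adjoining ΔU3 fragment call is only partial, and the record does not establish a self-inactivating design.

On its own the C-terminal Cre fragment should be inactive. The design implies co-delivery with a complementary N-terminal Cre half fused to a gibberellin-dependent GAI binding partner, so that adding gibberellin dimerises the halves and restores loxP recombination. That partner construct is not described in this record. The associated work concerns programmable promoter editing to control transgene expression.
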