Addgene plasmid #246353: pMXs-GIB-Cre-C-WPRE_pKG3944
Purpose: GIB-Cre Retrovirus expressing C-terminal giberellin inducible Cre
Depositing lab: Kate Galloway. Depositing organization: Massachusetts Institute of Technology. Publication: Programmable promoter editing for precise control of transgene expression. Kabaria SR, Bae Y, Ehmann ME, Lende-Dorn BA, Beitz AM, Peterman EL, Love KS, Ploessl DS, Galloway KE. Nat Biotechnol. 2025 Oct 13. doi: 10.1038/s41587-025-02854-y. PubMed 41083901.
Backbone
  Vector backbone: pMXs-gw
  Vector type: Mammalian Expression, Retroviral
Growth in bacteria
  Bacterial resistance: Ampicillin, 100 μg/mL
  Growth temperature: 30°C
  Growth strain: NEB Stable
  Copy number: High Copy
Gene/Insert
  Gene/Insert name: GAI-L1-iCre-230C-NLS
  Species: Synthetic
  Mutation: none
  Cloning method: Gateway Cloning
Resource information
  A portion of this plasmid was derived from a plasmid made by: Addgene #108724
Terms and licenses: Academic/Nonprofit Terms; Industry Terms: Not Available to Industry
Depositor comments: Please visit https://doi.org/10.1101/2024.06.19.599813 for bioRxiv preprint.
How to cite: pMXs-GIB-Cre-C-WPRE_pKG3944 was a gift from Kate Galloway (Addgene plasmid # 246353 ; http://n2t.net/addgene:246353 ; RRID:Addgene_246353)
